>Addgene plasmid #17712 | Klotho (membrane) | addgene full sequence | sequence record 174396 | Addgene NGS Result
TTGGAGGTCGCTGAGTAGTGCGCGAGCAAAATTTAAGCTACAACAAGGCAAGGCTTGACCGACAATTGCA
TGAAGAATCTGCTTAGGGTTAGGCGTTTTGCGCTGCTTCGCGATGTACGGGCCAGATATACGCGTTGACA
TTGATTATTGACTAGTTATTAATAGTAATCAATTACGGGGTCATTAGTTCATAGCCCATATATGGAGTTC
CGCGTTACATAACTTACGGTAAATGGCCCGCCTGGCTGACCGCCCAACGACCCCCGCCCATTGACGTCAA
TAATGACGTATGTTCCCATAGTAACGCCAATAGGGACTTTCCATTGACGTCAATGGGTGGAGTATTTACG
GTAAACTGCCCACTTGGCAGTACATCAAGTGTATCATATGCCAAGTACGCCCCCTATTGACGTCAATGAC
GGTAAATGGCCCGCCTGGCATTATGCCCAGTACATGACCTTATGGGACTTTCCTACTTGGCAGTACATCT
ACGTATTAGTCATCGCTATTACCATGGTGATGCGGTTTTGGCAGTACATCAATGGGCGTGGATAGCGGTT
TGACTCACGGGGATTTCCAAGTCTCCACCCCATTGACGTCAATGGGAGTTTGTTTTGGCACCAAAATCAA
CGGGACTTTCCAAAATGTCGTAACAACTCCGCCCCATTGACGCAAATGGGCGGTAGGCGTGTACGGTGGG
AGGTCTATATAAGCAGAGCTCTCTGGCTAACTAGAGAACCCACTGCTTACTGGCTTATCGAAATTAATAC
GACTCACTATAGGGAGACCCAAGCTGGCTAGTTAAGCTTGGTACCGAGCTCGGATCCACTAGTCCAGTGT
GGTGGAATTGCCCTTCCTGGCTCCCGCGTAGCATGCCCGCCAGCGCCCCGCCGCGCCGCCCGCGGCCGCC
GCCGCCGTCGCTGTCGCTGCTGCTGGTGCTGCTGGGCCTGGGCGGCCGCCGCCTGCGTGCGGAGCCGGGC
GACGGCGCGCAGACCTGGGCCCGTTTCTCGCGGCCTCCTGCCCCCGAGGCCGCGGGCCTCTTCCAGGGCA
CCTTCCCCGACGGCTTCCTCTGGGCCGTGGGCAGCGCCGCCTACCAGACCGAGGGCGGCTGGCAGCAGCA
CGGCAAGGGTGCGTCCATCTGGGACACGTTCACCCACCACCCCCTGGCACCCTCGGGAGACTCCCGGAAC
GCCAGTCTGCCGTTGGGCGCCCCGTCGCCGCTGCAGCCCGCCACCGGGGACGTAGCCAGCGACAGCTACA
ACAACGTCTTCCGCGACACGGAGGCGCTGCGCGAGCTCGGGGTCACTCACTACCGCTTCTCCATCTCGTG
GGCGCGAGTGCTCCCCAATGGCAGCGCGGGCGTCCCCAACCGCGAGGGGCTGCGCTACTACCGGCGCCTG
CTGGAGCGGCTGCGGGAGCTGGGCGTGCAGCCCGTGGTCACCCTGTACCACTGGGACCTGCCCCAGCGCC
TGCAGGACGCCTATGGCGGCTGGGCCAACCGCGCCCTGGCCGACCACTTCAGGGATTACGCGGAGCTCTG
CTTCCGCCACTTCGGCGGTCAGGTCAAGTACTGGATCACCATCGACAACCCCTACGTGGTGGCCTGGCAC
GGCTACGCCACCGGGCGCCTGGCCCCCGGCATCCGGGGCAGCCCGCGGCTCGGGTACCTGGTGGCGCACA
ACCTCCTCCTGGCTCATGCCAAAGTCTGGCATCTCTACAATACTTCTTTCCGTCCCACTCAGGGAGGTCA
GGTGTCCATTGCCCTAAGCTCTCACTGGATCAATCCTCGAAGAATGACCGACCACAGCATCAAAGAATGT
CAAAAATCTCTGGACTTTGTACTAGGTTGGTTTGCCAAACCCGTATTTATTGATGGTGACTATCCCGAGA
GCATGAAGAATAACCTTTCATCTATTCTGCCTGATTTTACTGAATCTGAGAAAAAGTTCATCAAAGGAAC
TGCTGACTTTTTTGCTCTTTGCTTTGGACCCACCTTGAGTTTTCAACTTTTGGACCCTCACATGAAGTTC
CGCCAATTGGAATCTCCCAACCTGAGGCAACTGCTTTCCTGGATTGACCTTGAATTTAACCATCCTCAAA
TATTTATTGTGGAAAATGGCTGGTTTGTCTCAGGGACCACCAAGAGAGATGATGCCAAATATATGTATTA
CCTCAAAAAGTTCATCATGGAAACCTTAAAAGCCATCAAGCTGGATGGGGTGGATGTCATCGGGTATACC
GCATGGTCCCTCATGGATGGTTTCGAGTGGCACAGAGGTTACAGCATCAGGCGTGGACTCTTCTATGTTG
ACTTTCTAAGCCAGGACAAGATGTTGTTGCCAAAGTCTTCAGCCTTGTTCTACCAAAAGCTGATAGAGAA
AAATGGCTTCCCTCCTTTACCTGAAAATCAGCCCCTAGAAGGGACATTTCCCTGTGACTTTGCTTGGGGA
GTTGTTGACAACTACATTCAAGTAGATACCACTCTGTCTCAGTTTACCGACCTGAATGTTTACCTGTGGG
ATGTCCACCACAGTAAAAGGCTTATTAAAGTGGATGGGGTTGTGACCAAGAAGAGGAAATCCTACTGTGT
TGACTTTGCTGCCATCCAGCCCCAGATCGCTTTACTCCAGGAAATGCACGTTACACATTTTCGCTTCTCC
CTGGACTGGGCCCTGATTCTCCCTCTGGGTAACCAGTCCCAGGTGAACCACACCATCCTGCAGTACTATC
GCTGCATGGCCAGCGAGCTTGTCCGTGTCAACATCACCCCAGTGGTGGCCCTGTGGCAGCCTATGGCCCC
GAACCAAGGACTGCCGCGCCTCCTGGCCAGGCAGGGCGCCTGGGAGAACCCCTACACTGCCCTGGCCTTT
GCAGAGTATGCCCGACTGTGCTTTCAAGAGCTCGGCCATCACGTCAAGCTTTGGATAACGATGAATGAGC
CGTATACAAGGAATATGACATACAGTGCTGGCCACAACCTTCTGAAGGCCCATGCCCTGGCTTGGCATGT
GTACAATGAAAAGTTTAGGCATGCTCAGAATGGGAAAATATCCATAGCCTTGCAGGCTGATTGGATAGAA
CCTGCCTGCCCTTTCTCCCAAAAGGACAAAGAGGTGGCTGAGAGAGTTTTGGAATTTGACATTGGCTGGC
TGGCTGAGCCCATTTTCGGCTCTGGAGATTATCCATGGGTGATGAGGGACTGGCTGAACCAAAGAAACAA
TTTTCTTCTTCCTTATTTCACTGAAGATGAAAAAAAGCTAATCCAGGGTACCTTTGACTTTTTGGCTTTA
AGCCATTATACCACCATCCTTGTAGACTCAGAAAAAGAAGATCCAATAAAATACAATGATTACCTAGAAG
TGCAAGAAATGACCGACATCACGTGGCTCAACTCCCCCAGTCAGGTGGCGGTAGTGCCCTGGGGGTTGCG
CAAAGTGCTGAACTGGCTGAAGTTCAAGTACGGAGACCTCCCCATGTACATAATATCCAACGGAATCGAT
GACGGGCTGCATGCTGAGGACGACCAGCTGAGGGTGTATTATATGCAGAATTACATAAACGAAGCTCTCA
AAGCCCACATACTGGATGGTATCAATCTTTGCGGATACTTTGCTTATTCGTTTAACGACCGCACAGCTCC
GAGGTTTGGCCTCTATCGTTATGCTGCAGATCAGTTTGAGCCCAAGGCATCCATGAAACATTACAGGAAA
ATTATTGACAGCAATGGTTTCCCGGGCCCAGAAACTCTGGAAAGATTTTGTCCAGAAGAATTCACCGTGT
GTACTGAGTGCAGTTTTTTTCACACCCGAAAGTCTTTACTGGCTTTCATAGCTTTTCTATTTTTTGCTTC
TATTATTTCTCTCTCCCTTATATTTTACTACTCGAAGAAAGGCAGAAGAAGTTACAAAAAGGGCAATTCT
GCAGATATCCAGCACAGTGGCGGCCGCTCGAGTCTAGAGGGCCCGCGGTTCGAAGGTAAGCCTATCCCTA
ACCCTCTCCTCGGTCTCGATTCTACGCGTACCGGTCATCATCACCATCACCATTGAGTTTAAACCCGCTG
ATCAGCCTCGACTGTGCCTTCTAGTTGCCAGCCATCTGTTGTTTGCCCCTCCCCCGTGCCTTCCTTGACC
CTGGAAGGTGCCACTCCCACTGTCCTTTCCTAATAAAATGAGGAAATTGCATCGCATTGTCTGAGTAGGT
GTCATTCTATTCTGGGGGGTGGGGTGGGGCAGGACAGCAAGGGGGAGGATTGGGAAGACAATAGCAGGCA
TGCTGGGGATGCGGTGGGCTCTATGGCTTCTGAGGCGGAAAGAACCAGCTGGGGCTCTAGGGGGTATCCC
C
[124 nt withheld, positions 4342-4465]
C
[91 nt withheld, positions 4467-4557]
A
[49 nt withheld, positions 4559-4607]
CCTTTGACGTTGGAGTCCACGTTCTTT
[37 nt withheld, positions 4635-4671]
ACCCTATCTCGGTCTATTCTTTTGATTTATAAGGGATTTTGCCGATTTCGGCCTATTGGTTAAAAAATGA
GCTGATTTAACAAAAATTTAACGCGAATTAATTCTGTGGAATGTGTGTCAGTTAGGGTGTGGAAAGTCCC
CAGGCTCCCCAGCAGGCAGAAGTATGCAAAGCATGCATCTCAATTAGTCAGCAACCAGGTGTGGAAAGTC
CCCAGGCTCCCCAGCAGGCAGAAGTATGCAAAGCATGCATCTCAATTAGTCAGCAACCATAGTCCCGCCC
CTAACTCCGCCCATCCCGCCCCTAACTCCGCCCAGTTCCGCCCATTCTCCGCCCCATGGCTGACTAATTT
TTTTTATTTATGCAGAGGCCGAGGCCGCCTCTGCCTCTGAGCTATTCCAGAAGTAGTGAGGAGGCTTTTT
TGGAGGCCTAGGCTTTTGCAAAAAGCTCCCGGGAGCTTGTATATCCATTTTCGGATCTGATCAAGAGACA
GGATGAGGATCGTTTCGCATGATTGAACAAGATGGATTGCACGCAGGTTCTCCGGCCGCTTGGGTGGAGA
GGCTATTCGGCTATGACTGGGCACAACAGACAATCGGCTGCTCTGATGCCGCCGTGTTCCGGCTGTCAGC
GCAGGGGCGCCCGGTTCTTTTTGTCAAGACCGACCTGTCCGGTGCCCTGAATGAACTGCAGGACGAGGCA
GCGCGGCTATCGTGGCTGGCCACGACGGGCGTTCCTTGCGCAGCTGTGCTCGACGTTGTCACTGAAGCGG
GAAGGGACTGGCTGCTATTGGGCGAAGTGCCGGGGCAGGATCTCCTGTCATCTCACCTTGCTCCTGCCGA
GAAAGTATCCATCATGGCTGATGCAATGCGGCGGCTGCATACGCTTGATCCGGCTACCTGCCCATTCGAC
CACCAAGCGAAACATCGCATCGAGCGAGCACGTACTCGGATGGAAGCCGGTCTTGTCGATCAGGATGATC
TGGACGAAGAGCATCAGGGGCTCGCGCCAGCCGAACTGTTCGCCAGGCTCAAGGCGCGCATGCCCGACGG
CGAGGATCTCGTCGTGACCCATGGCGATGCCTGCTTGCCGAATATCATGGTGGAAAATGGCCGCTTTTCT
GGATTCATCGACTGTGGCCGGCTGGGTGTGGCGGACCGCTATCAGGACATAGCGTTGGCTACCCGTGATA
TTGCTGAAGAGCTTGGCGGCGAATGGGCTGACCGCTTCCTCGTGCTTTACGGTATCGCCGCTCCCGATTC
GCAGCGCATCGCCTTCTATCGCCTTCTTGACGAGTTCTTCTGAGCGGGACTCTGGGGTTCGCGAAATGAC
CGACCAAGCGACGCCCAACCTGCCATCACGAGATTTCGATTCCACCGCCGCCTTCTATGAAAGGTTGGGC
TTCGGAATCGTTTTCCGGGACGCCGGCTGGATGATCCTCCAGCGCGGGGATCTCATGCTGGAGTTCTTCG
CCCACCCCAACTTGTTTATTGCAGCTTATAATGGTTACAAATAAAGCAATAGCATCACAAATTTCACAAA
TAAAGCATTTTTTTCACTGCATTCTAGTTGTGGTTTGTCCAAACTCATCAATGTATCTTATCATGTCTGT
ATACCGTCGACCTCTAGCTAGAGCTTGGCGTAATCATGGTCATAGCTGTTTCCTGTGTGAAATTGTTATC
CGCTCACAATTCCACACAACATACGAGCCGGAAGCATAAAGTGTAAAGCCTGGGGTGCCTAATGAGTGAG
CTAACTCACATTAATTGCGTTGCGCTCACTGCCCGCTTTCCAGTCGGGAAACCTGTCGTGCCAGCTGCAT
TAATGAATCGGCCAACGCGCGGGGAGAGGCGGTTTGCGTATTGGGCGCTCTTCCGCTTCCTCGCTCACTG
ACTCGCTGCGCTCGGTCGTTCGGCTGCGGCGAGCGGTATCAGCTCACTCAAAGGCGGTAATACGGTTATC
CACAGAATCAGGGGATAACGCAGGAAAGAACATGTGAGCAAAAGGCCAGCAAAAGGCCAGGAACCGTAAA
AAGGCCGCGTTGCTGGCGTTTTTCCATAGGCTCCGCCCCCCTGACGAGCATCACAAAAATCGACGCTCAA
GTCAGAGGTGGCGAAACCCGACAGGACTATAAAGATACCAGGCGTTTCCCCCTGGAAGCTCCCTCGTGCG
CTCTCCTGTTCCGACCCTGCCGCTTACCGGATACCTGTCCGCCTTTCTCCCTTCGGGAAGCGTGGCGCTT
TCTCATAGCTCACGCTGTAGGTATCTCAGTTCGGTGTAGGTCGTTCGCTCCAAGCTGGGCTGTGTGCACG
AACCCCCCGTTCAGCCCGACCGCTGCGCCTTATCCGGTAACTATCGTCTTGAGTCCAACCCGGTAAGACA
CGACTTATCGCCACTGGCAGCAGCCACTGGTAACAGGATTAGCAGAGCGAGGTATGTAGGCGGTGCTACA
GAGTTCTTGAAGTGGTGGCCTAACTACGGCTACACTAGAAGAACAGTATTTGGTATCTGCGCTCTGCTGA
AGCCAGTTACCTTCGGAAAAAGAGTTGGTAGCTCTTGATCCGGCAAACAAACCACCGCTGGTAGCGGTGG
TTTTTTTGTTTGCAAGCAGCAGATTACGCGCAGAAAAAAAGGATCTCAAGAAGATCCTTTGATCTTTTCT
ACGGGGTCTGACGCTCAGTGGAACGAAAACTCACGTTAAGGGATTTTGGTCATGAGATTATCAAAAAGGA
TCTTCACCTAGATCCTTTTAAATTAAAAATGAAGTTTTAAATCAATCTAAAGTATATATGAGTAAACTTG
GTCTGACAGTTACCAATGCTTAATCAGTGAGGCACCTATCTCAGCGATCTGTCTATTTCGTTCATCCATA
GTTGCCTGACTCCCCGTCGTGTAGATAACTACGATACGGGAGGGCTTACCATCTGGCCCCAGTGCTGCAA
TGATACCGCGAGACCCACGCTCACCGGCTCCAGATTTATCAGCAATAAACCAGCCAGCCGGAAGGGCCGA
GCGCAGAAGTGGTCCTGCAACTTTATCCGCCTCCATCCAGTCTATTAATTGTTGCCGGGAAGCTAGAGTA
AGTAGTTCGCCAGTTAATAGTTTGCGCAACGTTGTTGCCATTGCTACAGGCATCGTGGTGTCACGCTCGT
CGTTTGGTATGGCTTCATTCAGCTCCGGTTCCCAACGATCAAGGCGAGTTACATGATCCCCCATGTTGTG
CAAAAAAGCGGTTAGCTCCTTCGGTCCTCCGATCGTTGTCAGAAGTAAGTTGGCCGCAGTGTTATCACTC
ATGGTTATGGCAGCACTGCATAATTCTCTTACTGTCATGCCATCCGTAAGATGCTTTTCTGTGACTGGTG
AGTACTCAACCAAGTCATTCTGAGAATAGTGTATGCGGCGACCGAGTTGCTCTTGCCCGGCGTCAATACG
GGATAATACCGCGCCACATAGCAGAACTTTAAAAGTGCTCATCATTGGAAAACGTTCTTCGGGGCGAAAA
CTCTCAAGGATCTTACCGCTGTTGAGATCCAGTTCGATGTAACCCACTCGTGCACCCAACTGATCTTCAG
CATCTTTTACTTTCACCAGCGTTTCTGGGTGAGCAAAAACAGGAAGGCAAAATGCCGCAAAAAAGGGAAT
AAGGGCGACACGGAAATGTTGAATACTCATACTCTTCCTTTTTCAATATTATTGAAGCATTTATCAGGGT
TATTGTCTCATGAGCGGATACATATTTGAATGTATTTAGAAAAATAAACAAATAGGGGTTCCGCGCACAT
TTCCCCGAAAAGTGCCACCTGACGTCGACGGATCGGGAGATCTCCCGATCCCCTATGGTGCACTCTCAGT
ACAATCTGCTCTGATGCCGCATAGTTAAGCCAGTATCTGCTCCCTGCTTGTGTG
Features (pLannotate 1.2.2; 21 found; start..end, strand, type, name):
    137..516     +  enhancer       CMV enhancer: human cytomegalovirus immediate early enhancer
    517..720     +  promoter       CMV promoter: human cytomegalovirus (CMV) immediate early promoter
    716..749     +  LTR            5' LTR (truncated) (fragment): truncated 5' long terminal repeat (LTR) from HIV-1
    765..783     +  promoter       T7 promoter: promoter for bacteriophage T7 RNA polymerase
    873..3908    +  CDS            KL: KLOT_HUMAN - Experimental evidence at protein level: Swiss-Prot protein existence level 1. The Klotho peptide generated by cleavage of the membrane- bound isoform may be an anti-aging circulating hormone which would extend life span by inhibiting insulin/IGF1 signaling. From Homo sapiens (Human).
   3975..4016    +  CDS            V5 tag: epitope tag from simian virus 5
   4072..4296    +  polyA_signal   bGH poly(A) signal: bovine growth hormone polyadenylation signal
   4300..4321    +  promoter       SV40 promoter (fragment): SV40 enhancer and early promoter
   4342..4770    +  rep_origin     f1 ori (sequence partly withheld): f1 bacteriophage origin of replication; arrow indicates direction of (+) strand synthesis
   4784..5113    +  promoter       SV40 promoter: SV40 enhancer and early promoter
   5180..5971    +  CDS            neo: KKA2_KLEPN - Also known as kan, nptII. Experimental evidence at protein level: Swiss-Prot protein existence level 1. Resistance to kanamycin, neomycin, paromomycin, ribostamycin, butirosin and gentamicin B. From Klebsiella pneumoniae.
   5997..6155    +  CDS            ble (fragment): BLE_KLEPN - Experimental evidence at protein level: Swiss-Prot protein existence level 1. Binding protein with a strong affinity to the bleomycin family of antibiotics. Binds to CL990; an antimitotic-antibiotic compound. From Klebsiella pneumoniae.
   6150..6271    +  polyA_signal   SV40 poly(A) signal: SV40 polyadenylation signal
   6344..6360    -  protein_bind   lac operator: The lac repressor binds to the lac operator to inhibit transcription in E. coli. This inhibition can be relieved by adding lactose or isopropyl-β-D-thiogalactopyranoside (IPTG). lac repressor encoded by lacI
   6368..6398    -  promoter       lac promoter: promoter for the E. coli lac operon
   6413..6434    -  protein_bind   CAP binding site: CAP binding activates transcription in the presence of cAMP. E. coli catabolite activator protein
   6447..6539    -  CDS            lacI (fragment): lac repressor; lacI; The lac repressor binds to the lac operator to inhibit transcription in E. coli. This inhibition can be relieved by adding lactose or isopropyl-β-D-thiogalactopyranoside (IPTG).
   6722..7310    -  rep_origin     ori: high-copy-number ColE1/pMB1/pBR322/pUC origin of replication
   7481..8341    -  CDS            AmpR: β-lactamase; bla; confers resistance to ampicillin, carbenicillin, and related antibiotics
   8342..8446    -  promoter       AmpR promoter: bla
   8505..8557    -  misc_feature   bom (fragment): basis of mobility region from pBR322
