[The description below was written by a language model from this plasmid's Addgene catalogue record and pLannotate feature annotations shown in this document.]
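Description:
Klotho (membrane) is a mammalian expression plasmid built on Invitrogen's pcDNA3.1/V5/His-TOPO backbone, carrying the human KL (Klotho) coding sequence inserted by TOPO cloning. The sequenced plasmid is 8,575 nt, and the annotated KL open reading frame spans about 3 kb, consistent with the full-length, membrane-bound isoform indicated by the name. The record lists a P101S substitution in the insert but does not explain whether it was introduced deliberately.

Expression in mammalian cells is driven by the human cytomegalovirus immediate early enhancer and promoter, and transcripts are terminated by the bovine growth hormone polyadenylation signal. A T7 promoter lies between the CMV promoter and the insert, which would allow in vitro transcription. Downstream of KL is the backbone-encoded V5 epitope, recorded as a C-terminal fusion tag for antibody detection of the protein. The backbone name also implies a His tag, but neither the feature table nor the tag field lists one.

A separate cassette with the SV40 enhancer/early promoter, the neomycin phosphotransferase gene and the SV40 poly(A) signal permits G418 selection of stably transfected cells. In E. coli the plasmid is maintained by a high-copy ColE1/pUC-type origin and selected with ampicillin through β-lactamase. An f1 origin is also present for single-stranded DNA production. Several short annotations (HIV-1 LTR, ble, lacI, bom and a small SV40 promoter fragment) are only partial matches and most likely backbone remnants rather than functional parts. The associated publication concerns a functional klotho variant and human aging, so the construct suits expression and detection of tagged membrane Klotho in cultured mammalian cells.
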