Addgene plasmid #17712: Klotho (membrane)
Depositing lab: Hal Dietz. Depositing organization: Johns Hopkins University and School of Medicine. Publication: Association of human aging with a functional variant of klotho. Arking DE, Krebsova A, Macek M, Macek M, Arking A, Mian IS, Fried L, Hamosh A, Dey S, McIntosh I, Dietz HC. Proc Natl Acad Sci U S A. 2002 Jan 22. 99(2):856-61. 10.1073/pnas.022484299 PubMed 11792841.
Backbone
  Vector backbone: pcDNA3.1/V5/His-TOPO
  Backbone manufacturer: Invitrogen
  Backbone size w/o insert (bp): 5500
  Vector type: Mammalian Expression
  Selectable markers: Neomycin (select with G418)
Growth in bacteria
  Bacterial resistance: Ampicillin, 100 μg/mL
  Growth temperature: 37°C
  Growth strain: DH5alpha
  Copy number: High Copy
Gene/Insert
  Gene/Insert name: Klotho
  Species: H. sapiens (human)
  Mutation: P101S
  Entrez Gene: KL (a.k.a. HFTC3, KLA)
  Tag / fusion protein: V5 (C terminal on backbone)
  Cloning method: TOPO Cloning
  Sequencing primers: 5′ CMV-F; 3′ BGH-rev
Terms and licenses: Academic/Nonprofit Terms; Industry Terms: Not Available to Industry
How to cite: Klotho (membrane) was a gift from Hal Dietz (Addgene plasmid # 17712 ; http://n2t.net/addgene:17712 ; RRID:Addgene_17712)
